Addgene plasmid #54723: mCitrine-pBAD
Purpose: (Empty Backbone) Localization: Protein Expression Vector , Excitation: 516, Emission: 529
Depositing lab: Robert Campbell & Michael Davidson & Oliver Griesbeck & Roger Tsien. Depositing organization: Florida State University, Tallahassee. Publication: Reducing the environmental sensitivity of yellow fluorescent protein. Mechanism and applications. Griesbeck O, Baird GS, Campbell RE, Zacharias DA, Tsien RY. J Biol Chem. 2001 Aug 3;276(31):29188-94. Epub 2001 May 31. 10.1074/jbc.M102815200 PubMed 11387331.
Backbone
  Vector backbone: mCitrine-pBAD
  Backbone size (bp): 4800
  Vector type: Bacterial Expression
  Tag / fusion protein: mCitrine (C terminal on backbone); 6xHis (N terminal on backbone)
Growth in bacteria
  Bacterial resistance: Ampicillin, 100 μg/mL
  Growth temperature: 37°C
  Growth strain: DH5alpha
  Copy number: High Copy
Gene/Insert
  Gene/Insert name: None
  Tag / fusion protein: mCitrine (C terminal on backbone); 6xHis (N terminal on backbone)
  Cloning method: Unknown
  Sequencing primers: 5′ pBAD-Fwd; 3′ pBAD-rev
Resource information
  A portion of this plasmid was derived from a plasmid made by: R.E. Campbell, R.Y. Tsien, O. Griesbeck; PMID 11387331
Terms and licenses: Academic/Nonprofit Terms; Industry Terms
Depositor comments: Contains 6x-Histidine tag for protein purification. Excitation = 516; Emission = 529
How to cite: mCitrine-pBAD was a gift from Robert Campbell & Michael Davidson & Oliver Griesbeck & Roger Tsien (Addgene plasmid # 54723 ; http://n2t.net/addgene:54723 ; RRID:Addgene_54723)
