[The description below was written by a language model from this plasmid's Addgene catalogue record and pLannotate feature annotations shown in this document.]
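Description:
mCitrine-pBAD is a bacterial expression plasmid of about 4.8 kb built on the pBAD arabinose-inducible system for producing the yellow fluorescent protein mCitrine in E. coli. It replicates from a ColE1/pMB1-type origin, recorded as high copy, and retains the pBR322 bom region along with only a small fragment of rop. Selection is by ampicillin through the β-lactamase gene under its own promoter. The catalogue lists it as an empty backbone with no separate insert, since the fluorescent protein is considered part of the vector itself.

Expression is driven by the araBAD promoter, with the araC regulator encoded divergently upstream. AraC represses the promoter in the absence of L-arabinose and activates it when the sugar is present, which gives tight, titratable control of protein production. Downstream of the promoter the open reading frame begins with an N-terminal leader typical of pBAD/His-style vectors. It contains a short stretch that the annotation software matched to a composite tag fragment and that corresponds to the 6xHis tag listed in the catalogue, followed by the T7 gene 10 leader, which promotes efficient translation. Next comes the Xpress epitope with its enterokinase cleavage site, and then the mCitrine coding sequence. Transcription ends at the rrnB T1 and T2 terminators, preceded by a 5S rRNA segment carried over from the rrnB region.

mCitrine is an Aequorea victoria-derived yellow fluorescent protein, recorded here with excitation at 516 nm and emission at 529 nm. The associated work concerned reducing the environmental sensitivity of yellow fluorescent protein. The depositor notes that the histidine tag is intended for protein purification, so the plasmid suits inducible production and affinity purification of recombinant mCitrine.
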