Features (pLannotate 1.2.2; 14 found; start..end, strand, type, name):
      5..145     -  misc_feature   bom: basis of mobility region from pBR322
    247..287     -  CDS            rop (fragment): Rop protein, which maintains plasmids at low copy number; rop
    409..1287    -  CDS            araC: L-arabinose regulatory protein; araC
   1314..1598    +  promoter       araBAD promoter: araBAD; promoter of the L-arabinose operon of E. coli; the araC regulatory gene is transcribed in the opposite direction (Guzman et al., 1995)
   1644..1664    +  CDS            capTEV™ (fragment): composite tag for in vivo biotinylation, TEV protease cleavage, and 6xHis tagging
   1665..1697    +  CDS            T7 tag (gene 10 leader): leader peptide from bacteriophage T7 gene 10 promotes efficient translation in E. coli
   1701..1724    +  CDS            Xpress™ tag: Xpress™ epitope tag, including an enterokinase recognition and cleavage site
   1740..2456    +  CDS            mCitrine: mCitrine is a basic (constitutively fluorescent) yellow fluorescent protein published in 2001, derived from Aequorea victoria.
   2556..2671    +  ncRNA          5S rRNA: Accession: RF00001 - 5S ribosomal RNA
   2675..2761    +  terminator     rrnB T1 terminator: Escherichia coli rrnB; transcription terminator T1 from the E. coli rrnB gene
   2853..2880    +  terminator     rrnB T2 terminator: transcription terminator T2 from the E. coli rrnB gene
   2899..2990    +  promoter       AmpR promoter: bla
   2991..3851    +  CDS            AmpR: β-lactamase; bla; confers resistance to ampicillin, carbenicillin, and related antibiotics
   4022..4610    +  rep_origin     ori: high-copy-number ColE1/pMB1/pBR322/pUC origin of replication
>Addgene plasmid #54723 | mCitrine-pBAD | addgene full sequence | sequence record 157182 | Addgene NGS results
AGCGCCTGATGCGGTATTTTCTCCTTACGCATCTGTGCGGTATTTCACACCGCATATGGTGCACTCTCAG
TACAATCTGCTCTGATGCCGCATAGTTAAGCCAGTATACACTCCGCTATCGCTACGTGACTGGGTCATGG
CTGCGCCCCGACACCCGCCAACACCCGCTGACGCGCCCTGACGGGCTTGTCTGCTCCCGGCATCCGCTTA
CAGACAAGCTGTGACCGTCTCCGGGAGCTGCATGTGTCAGAGGTTTTCACCGTCATCACCGAAACGCGCG
AGGCAGCAGATCAATTCGCGCGCGAAGGCGAAGCGGCATGCATAATGTGCCTGTCAAATGGACGAAGCAG
GGATTCTGCAAACCCTATGCTACTCCGTCAAGCCGTCAATTGTCTGATTCGTTACCAATTATGACAACTT
GACGGCTACATCATTCACTTTTTCTTCACAACCGGCACGGAACTCGCTCGGGCTGGCCCCGGTGCATTTT
TTAAATACCCGCGAGAAATAGAGTTGATCGTCAAAACCAACATTGCGACCGACGGTGGCGATAGGCATCC
GGGTGGTGCTCAAAAGCAGCTTCGCCTGGCTGATACGTTGGTCCTCGCGCCAGCTTAAGACGCTAATCCC
TAACTGCTGGCGGAAAAGATGTGACAGACGCGACGGCGACAAGCAAACATGCTGTGCGACGCTGGCGATA
TCAAAATTGCTGTCTGCCAGGTGATCGCTGATGTACTGACAAGCCTCGCGTACCCGATTATCCATCGGTG
GATGGAGCGACTCGTTAATCGCTTCCATGCGCCGCAGTAACAATTGCTCAAGCAGATTTATCGCCAGCAG
CTCCGAATAGCGCCCTTCCCCTTGCCCGGCGTTAATGATTTGCCCAAACAGGTCGCTGAAATGCGGCTGG
TGCGCTTCATCCGGGCGAAAGAACCCCGTATTGGCAAATATTGACGGCCAGTTAAGCCATTCATGCCAGT
AGGCGCGCGGACGAAAGTAAACCCACTGGTGATACCATTCGCGAGCCTCCGGATGACGACCGTAGTGATG
AATCTCTCCTGGCGGGAACAGCAAAATATCACCCGGTCGGCAAACAAATTCTCGTCCCTGATTTTTCACC
ACCCCCTGACCGCGAATGGTGAGATTGAGAATATAACCTTTCATTCCCAGCGGTCGGTCGATAAAAAAAT
CGAGATAACCGTTGGCCTCAATCGGCGTTAAACCCGCCACCAGATGGGCATTAAACGAGTATCCCGGCAG
CAGGGGATCATTTTGCGCTTCAGCCATACTTTTCATACTCCCGCCATTCAGAGAAGAAACCAATTGTCCA
TATTGCATCAGACATTGCCGTCACTGCGTCTTTTACTGGCTCTTCTCGCTAACCAAACCGGTAACCCCGC
TTATTAAAAGCATTCTGTAACAAAGCGGGACCAAAGCCATGACAAAAACGCGTAACAAAAGTGTCTATAA
TCACGGCAGAAAAGTCCACATTGATTATTTGCACGGCGTCACACTTTGCTATGCCATAGCATTTTTATCC
ATAAGATTAGCGGATCCTACCTGACGCTTTTTATCGCAACTCTCTACTGTTTCTCCATACCCGTTTTTTG
GGCTAACAGGAGGAATTAACCATGGGGGGTTCTCATCATCATCATCATCATGGTATGGCTAGCATGACTG
GTGGACAGCAAATGGGTCGGGATCTGTACGACGATGACGATAAGGATCCGAGCTCGAGCATGGTGAGCAA
GGGCGAGGAGCTGTTCACCGGGGTGGTGCCCATCCTGGTCGAGCTGGACGGCGACGTAAACGGCCACAAG
TTCAGCGTGTCCGGCGAGGGCGAGGGCGATGCCACCTACGGCAAGCTGACCCTGAAGTTCATCTGCACCA
CCGGCAAGCTGCCCGTGCCCTGGCCCACCCTCGTGACCACCTTCGGCTACGGCCTGATGTGCTTCGCCCG
CTACCCCGACCACATGAAGCAGCACGACTTCTTCAAGTCCGCCATGCCCGAAGGCTACGTCCAGGAGCGC
ACCATCTTCTTCAAGGACGACGGCAACTACAAGACCCGCGCCGAGGTGAAGTTCGAGGGCGACACCCTGG
TGAACCGCATCGAGCTGAAGGGCATCGACTTCAAGGAGGACGGCAACATCCTGGGGCACAAGCTGGAGTA
CAACTACAACAGCCACAACGTCTATATCATGGCCGACAAGCAGAAGAACGGCATCAAGGTGAACTTCAAG
ATCCGCCACAACATCGAGGACGGCAGCGTGCAGCTCGCCGACCACTACCAGCAGAACACCCCCATCGGCG
ACGGCCCCGTGCTGCTGCCCGACAACCACTACCTGAGCTACCAGTCCAAGCTGAGCAAAGACCCCAACGA
GAAGCGCGATCACATGGTCCTGCTGGAGTTCGTGACCGCCGCCGGGATCACTCTCGGCATGGACGAGCTG
TACAAGTAAGAATTCGAAGCTTGGCTGTTTTGGCGGATGAGAGAAGATTTTCAGCCTGATACAGATTAAA
TCAGAACGCAGAAGCGGTCTGATAAAACAGAATTTGCCTGGCGGCAGTAGCGCGGTGGTCCCACCTGACC
CCATGCCGAACTCAGAAGTGAAACGCCGTAGCGCCGATGGTAGTGTGGGGTCTCCCCATGCGAGAGTAGG
GAACTGCCAGGCATCAAATAAAACGAAAGGCTCAGTCGAAAGACTGGGCCTTTCGTTTTATCTGTTGTTT
GTCGGTGAACGCTCTCCTGAGTAGGACAAATCCGCCGGGAGCGGATTTGAACGTTGCGAAGCAACGGCCC
GGAGGGTGGCGGGCAGGACGCCCGCCATAAACTGCCAGGCATCAAATTAAGCAGAAGGCCATCCTGACGG
ATGGCCTTTTTGCGTTTCTACAAACTCTTTTGTTTATTTTTCTAAATACATTCAAATATGTATCCGCTCA
TGAGACAATAACCCTGATAAATGCTTCAATAATATTGAAAAAGGAAGAGTATGAGTATTCAACATTTCCG
TGTCGCCCTTATTCCCTTTTTTGCGGCATTTTGCCTTCCTGTTTTTGCTCACCCAGAAACGCTGGTGAAA
GTAAAAGATGCTGAAGATCAGTTGGGTGCACGAGTGGGTTACATCGAACTGGATCTCAACAGCGGTAAGA
TCCTTGAGAGTTTTCGCCCCGAAGAACGTTTTCCAATGATGAGCACTTTTAAAGTTCTGCTATGTGGCGC
GGTATTATCCCGTGTTGACGCCGGGCAAGAGCAACTCGGTCGCCGCATACACTATTCTCAGAATGACTTG
GTTGAGTACTCACCAGTCACAGAAAAGCATCTTACGGATGGCATGACAGTAAGAGAATTATGCAGTGCTG
CCATAACCATGAGTGATAACACTGCGGCCAACTTACTTCTGACAACGATCGGAGGACCGAAGGAGCTAAC
CGCTTTTTTGCACAACATGGGGGATCATGTAACTCGCCTTGATCGTTGGGAACCGGAGCTGAATGAAGCC
ATACCAAACGACGAGCGTGACACCACGATGCCTGTAGCAATGGCAACAACGTTGCGCAAACTATTAACTG
GCGAACTACTTACTCTAGCTTCCCGGCAACAATTAATAGACTGGATGGAGGCGGATAAAGTTGCAGGACC
ACTTCTGCGCTCGGCCCTTCCGGCTGGCTGGTTTATTGCTGATAAATCTGGAGCCGGTGAGCGTGGGTCT
CGCGGTATCATTGCAGCACTGGGGCCAGATGGTAAGCCCTCCCGTATCGTAGTTATCTACACGACGGGGA
GTCAGGCAACTATGGATGAACGAAATAGACAGATCGCTGAGATAGGTGCCTCACTGATTAAGCATTGGTA
ACTGTCAGACCAAGTTTACTCATATATACTTTAGATTGATTTAAAACTTCATTTTTAATTTAAAAGGATC
TAGGTGAAGATCCTTTTTGATAATCTCATGACCAAAATCCCTTAACGTGAGTTTTCGTTCCACTGAGCGT
CAGACCCCGTAGAAAAGATCAAAGGATCTTCTTGAGATCCTTTTTTTCTGCGCGTAATCTGCTGCTTGCA
AACAAAAAAACCACCGCTACCAGCGGTGGTTTGTTTGCCGGATCAAGAGCTACCAACTCTTTTTCCGAAG
GTAACTGGCTTCAGCAGAGCGCAGATACCAAATACTGTCCTTCTAGTGTAGCCGTAGTTAGGCCACCACT
TCAAGAACTCTGTAGCACCGCCTACATACCTCGCTCTGCTAATCCTGTTACCAGTGGCTGCTGCCAGTGG
CGATAAGTCGTGTCTTACCGGGTTGGACTCAAGACGATAGTTACCGGATAAGGCGCAGCGGTCGGGCTGA
ACGGGGGGTTCGTGCACACAGCCCAGCTTGGAGCGAACGACCTACACCGAACTGAGATACCTACAGCGTG
AGCTATGAGAAAGCGCCACGCTTCCCGAAGGGAGAAAGGCGGACAGGTATCCGGTAAGCGGCAGGGTCGG
AACAGGAGAGCGCACGAGGGAGCTTCCAGGGGGAAACGCCTGGTATCTTTATAGTCCTGTCGGGTTTCGC
CACCTCTGACTTGAGCGTCGATTTTTGTGATGCTCGTCAGGGGGGCGGAGCCTATGGAAAAACGCCAGCA
ACGCGGCCTTTTTACGGTTCCTGGCCTTTTGCTGGCCTTTTGCTCACATGTTCTTTCCTGCGTTATCCCC
TGATTCTGTGGATAACCGTATTACCGCCTTTGAGTGAGCTGATACCGCTCGCCGCAGCCGAACGACCGAG
CGCAGCGAGTCAGTGAGCGAGGAAGCGGAAG
