>Addgene plasmid #54723 | mCitrine-pBAD | depositor partial sequence | sequence record 85120 | insert sequence
TACTGTTTCTCCATACCCGTTTTTGGGCTAACAGGAGGAATTAACCATGGGGGGTTCTCATCATCATCAT
CATCATGGTATGGCTAGCATGACTGGTGGACAGCAAATGGGTCGGGATCTGTACGACGATGACGATAAGG
ATCCGAGCTCGAGCATGGTGAGCAAGGGCGAGGAGCTGTTCACCGGGGTGGTGCCCATCCTGGTCGAGCT
GGACGGCGACGTAAACGGCCACAAGTTCAGCGTGTCCGGCGAGGGCGAGGGCGATGCCACCTACGGCAAG
CTGACCCTGAAGTTCATCTGCACCACCGGCAAGCTGCCCGTGCCCTGGCCCACCCTCGTGACCACCTTCG
GCTACGGCCTGATGTGCTTCGCCCGCTACCCCGACCACATGAAGCAGCACGACTTCTTCAAGTCCGCCAT
GCCCGAAGGCTACGTCCAGGAGCGCACCATCTTCTTCAAGGACGACGGCAACTACAAGACCCGCGCCGAG
GTGAAGTTCGAGGGCGACACCCTGGTGAACCGCATCGAGCTGAAGGGCATCGACTTCAAGGAGGACGGCA
ACATCCTGGGGCACAAGCTGGAGTACAACTACAACAGCCACAACGTCTATATCATGGCCGACAAGCAGAA
GAACGGCATCAAGGTGAACTTCAAGATCCGCCACAACATCGAGGACGGCAGCGTGCAGCTCGCCGACCAC
TACCAGCAGAACACCCCCATCGGCGACGGCCCCGTGCTGCTGCCCGACAACCACTACCTGAGCTACCAGT
CCAAGCTGAGCAAAGACCCCAACGAGAAGCGCGATCACATGGTCCTGCTGGAGTTCGTGACCGCCGCCGG
GATCACTCTCGGCATGGACGAGCTGTACAAGTAAGAATTCGAAGCTTGGCTGTTTTGGCGGATGAGAGAA
GATTTTCAGCCTG
