>Addgene plasmid #54723 | mCitrine-pBAD | addgene partial sequence | sequence record 93462 | pBAD-F 5'-ATGCCATAGCATTTTTATCC-3'
CTCTACTGTTTCTCCATACCCGTTTTTTGGGCTAACAGGAGGAATTAACCATGGGGGGTTCTCATCATCA
TCATCATCATGGTATGGCTAGCATGACTGGTGGACAGCAAATGGGTCGGGATCTGTACGACGATGACGAT
AAGGATCCGAGCTCGAGCATGGTGAGCAAGGGCGAGGAGCTGTTCACCGGGGTGGTGCCCATCCTGGTCG
AGCTGGACGGCGACGTAAACGGCCACAAGTTCAGCGTGTCCGGCGAGGGCGAGGGCGATGCCACCTACGG
CAAGCTGACCCTGAAGTTCATCTGCACCACCGGCAAGCTGCCCGTGCCCTGGCCCACCCTCGTGACCACC
TTCGGCTACGGCCTGATGTGCTTCGCCCGCTACCCCGACCACATGAAGCAGCACGACTTCTTCAAGTCCG
CCATGCCCGAAGGCTACGTCCAGGAGCGCACCATCTTCTTCAAGGACGACGGCAACTACAAGACCCGCGC
CGAGGTGAAGTTCGAGGGCGACACCCTGGTGAACCGCATCGAGCTGAAGGGCATCGACTTCAAGGAGGAC
GGCAACATCCTGGGGCACAAGCTGGAGTACAACTACAACAGCCACAACGTCTATATCATGGCCGACAAGC
AGAAGAACGGCATCAAGGTGAACTTCAAGATCCGCCACAACATCGAGGACGGCAGCGTGCAGCTCGCCGA
CCACTACCAGCAGAACACCCCCATCGGCGACGGCCCCGTGCTGCTGCCCGACAACCACTACCTGAGCTAC
CAGTCCAAGCTGAGCAAAGACC
